Addgene plasmid #21692: pET30-hDlg PDZ2
Depositing lab: James Baleja. Depositing organization: Tufts University. Publication: Solution structure of the hDlg/SAP97 PDZ2 domain and its mechanism of interaction with HPV-18 papillomavirus E6 protein. Liu Y, Henry GD, Hegde RS, Baleja JD. Biochemistry. 2007 Sep 25. 46(38):10864-74. 10.1021/bi700879k PubMed 17713926.
Backbone
  Vector backbone: pET30
  Backbone size w/o insert (bp): 5400
  Vector type: Bacterial Expression
Growth in bacteria
  Bacterial resistance: Kanamycin, 50 μg/mL
  Growth temperature: 37°C
  Growth strain: DH5alpha
  Copy number: Unknown
Gene/Insert
  Gene/Insert name: hDlg/SAP97 PDZ2 domain
  Species: H. sapiens (human)
  Insert size (bp): 291
  Mutation: human hDlg/SAP97 PDZ2 domain (residues 318-405)
  Entrez Gene: DLG1 (a.k.a. DLGH1, SAP-97, SAP97, hdlg)
  Tag / fusion protein: His6 (C terminal on insert)
  Cloning method: Restriction Enzyme; 5′ cloning site Nde I (not destroyed); 3′ cloning site HindIII (not destroyed)
  Sequencing primers: 5′ T7
Terms and licenses: Academic/Nonprofit Terms; Industry Terms: Not Available to Industry
Depositor comments: There is a second His tag that is C-terminal on the vector after the first His tag.It is however not in frame with the insert and other His tag.
How to cite: pET30-hDlg PDZ2 was a gift from James Baleja (Addgene plasmid # 21692 ; http://n2t.net/addgene:21692 ; RRID:Addgene_21692)
