[The description below was written by a language model from this plasmid's Addgene catalogue record.]
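Description:
pET30-hDlg PDZ2 is a bacterial expression plasmid built on the pET30 backbone (about 5.4 kb without insert) that carries a 291 bp fragment of human DLG1, the gene encoding hDlg/SAP97. The insert corresponds to the second PDZ domain of the protein, residues 318–405, and was cloned by restriction digestion between the NdeI and HindIII sites, both of which remain intact. The plasmid is selected with kanamycin and propagated in a standard cloning strain; its copy number is not recorded. No feature table is provided, so promoter and origin details are not explicitly documented. However, pET30 vectors normally drive expression from a T7 promoter in hosts that supply T7 RNA polymerase, and the use of a T7 primer for 5′ sequencing is consistent with that arrangement. Cloning through NdeI typically places the insert's start codon directly at the vector's translation start, which bypasses the N-terminal tags that pET30 otherwise provides.

The PDZ2 domain is expressed with a C-terminal His6 tag encoded within the insert, allowing purification by immobilised metal affinity chromatography. The depositor notes that the vector's own C-terminal His tag lies downstream of this first tag but is not in frame with the insert, so it is not expected to form part of the expressed protein. The associated publication describes the solution structure of this domain and its mechanism of interaction with the HPV-18 papillomavirus E6 protein. This indicates that the construct is used to produce recombinant PDZ2 for structural and binding studies.
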