>Addgene plasmid #21692 | pET30-hDlg PDZ2 | addgene partial sequence | sequence record 27466 | 21692 with T7-term
CTTTGTTAGCAGCCGGATCTCAGTGGTGGTGGTGGTGGTGCTCGAGTGCGGCCGCAAGCTTGTCGACGGA
GCTCGAATTCTTAGTGGTGGTGGTGGTGGTGGGATCCTGTGGGTTTTGCCACTTTCAAATAAACAAAATC
AGATGTGTTCTTTAAGGCAGTTACTGCTTCTTCATGAGTAACTTCTTCTAAACATACGTTATTCACTGCT
AAAAGTTTATCTCCAATCTGAAGTTTGCCATCCTTATGTGCTGCACCTCCTTCAATTATTTTGGTTACAT
AGATGCTATTATCCCCAGGAATATGCTGATTTCCAACACCTCCAGCAATGCTAAACCCAAGACCTTTAGG
ACCTTTAATGAGCTTTATTTCCATATGTATATCTCCTTCTTAAAGTTAAACAAAATTATTTCTAGAGGGG
AATTGTTATCCGCTCACAATTCCCCTATAGTGAGTCGTATTAATTTCGCGGGATCGAGATCGATCTCGAT
CCTCTACGCCGGACGCATCGTGGCCGGCATCACCGGCGCCACAGGTGCGGTTGCTGGCGCCTATATCGCC
GACATCACCGATGGGGAAGATCGGGCTCGCCACTTCGGGCTCATGAGCGCTTGTTTCGGCGTGGGTATGG
TGG
